Addgene plasmid #145811: pAID5.2-C
Purpose: (Empty Backbone) An all-in-one bicistronic plasmid for controlling protein degradation by AID technology
Depositing lab: Masato Kanemaki. Depositing organization: National Institute of Genetics. Publication: Constructing Auxin-Inducible Degron Mutants Using an All-in-One Vector. Yesbolatova A, Saito Y, Kanemaki MT. Pharmaceuticals (Basel). 2020 May 23;13(5). pii: ph13050103. doi: 10.3390/ph13050103. PubMed 32456235.
Backbone
  Vector backbone: pT2AL200R175-CAGGS-EGFP
  Vector type: Mammalian Expression
  Selectable markers: Puromycin
  Tag / fusion protein: mAID-EGFP (C terminal on insert)
Growth in bacteria
  Bacterial resistance: Ampicillin, 100 μg/mL
  Growth temperature: 37°C
  Growth strain: DH5alpha
  Copy number: High Copy
Terms and licenses: Academic/Nonprofit Terms; Industry Terms: Not Available to Industry
How to cite: pAID5.2-C was a gift from Masato Kanemaki (Addgene plasmid # 145811 ; http://n2t.net/addgene:145811 ; RRID:Addgene_145811)
