[The description below was written by a language model from this plasmid's Addgene catalogue record and pLannotate feature annotations shown in this document.]
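Description:
pAID5.2-C is an empty mammalian expression backbone for building auxin-inducible degron (AID) mutants from a single, all-in-one bicistronic plasmid. It derives from pT2AL200R175-CAGGS-EGFP and is propagated in E. coli as a high-copy plasmid using a ColE1/pUC-type origin and an ampicillin resistance gene (AmpR with its own bla promoter). The bacterial portion also carries an f1 origin, lacZα and lac promoter/operator remnants, and flanking T7 and T3 promoters.

The main expression unit is driven by a CAG-type promoter, made up of the CMV enhancer, the chicken β-actin promoter and a chimeric β-actin/β-globin intron. This is followed by a coding sequence matching rice (Oryza sativa) TIR1, the F-box protein that recognises the degron in the presence of auxin. Downstream of TIR1 lie a multiple cloning site, the mini-AID degron from Arabidopsis IAA17, EGFP and an SV40 polyadenylation signal. A gene of interest cloned into the MCS is therefore expressed with a C-terminal mAID-EGFP tag. The record calls the design bicistronic, but the element that links TIR1 to the downstream cistron is not annotated in the short gap between them, so its nature is not stated. A separate PGK promoter–puromycin resistance–PGK poly(A) cassette allows selection of mammalian cells. It is flanked by two loxP sites, which should permit Cre-mediated removal of the marker.

Because TIR1 and the degron-tagged protein are delivered together, cells carrying the construct can be treated with auxin to trigger rapid degradation of the fusion protein, and the EGFP moiety offers a fluorescent readout of its level. No transposon elements from the parental backbone are annotated in the feature table.
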