Features (pLannotate 1.2.2; 25 found; start..end, strand, type, name):
      7..462     -  rep_origin     f1 ori (sequence partly withheld): f1 bacteriophage origin of replication; arrow indicates direction of (+) strand synthesis
    467..622     -  CDS            lacZα (fragment): LacZα fragment of β-galactosidase; lacZ fragment
    630..648     +  promoter       T7 promoter: promoter for bacteriophage T7 RNA polymerase
    884..917     +  protein_bind   loxP: Cre-mediated recombination occurs in the 8-bp core sequence (GCATACAT). Cre recombinase
    944..1396    -  polyA_signal   PGK poly(A) signal: mouse phosphoglycerate kinase 1 polyadenylation signal
   1474..2073    -  CDS            PuroR (fragment): puromycin N-acetyltransferase; pac from Streptomyces; confers resistance to puromycin
   2113..2612    -  promoter       PGK promoter: mouse phosphoglycerate kinase 1 promoter
   2673..2706    +  protein_bind   loxP: Cre-mediated recombination occurs in the 8-bp core sequence (GCATACAT). Cre recombinase
   2733..2854    -  polyA_signal   SV40 poly(A) signal: SV40 polyadenylation signal
   2877..2961    -  CDS            large T antigen (fragment): large T antigen from SV40 (simian virus 40)
   2972..3691    -  CDS            EGFP: the original enhanced GFP (Yang et al., 1996) mammalian codon-optimized
   3698..3901    -  CDS            mini-AID: minimal degron from the auxin-responsive IAA17 protein of Arabidopsis thaliana (Kubota et al., 2013) acts as an auxin-inducible degron (AID) in the presence of TIR1
   3914..3970    -  misc_feature   MCS: multiple cloning site
   4043..5767    -  CDS            TIR1B_ORYSJ: Experimental evidence at transcript level: Swiss-Prot protein existence level 2. From Oryza sativa subsp. japonica (Rice).
   5839..6855    -  intron         chimeric intron: chimera between introns from chicken β-actin and rabbit β-globin
   6856..7133    -  promoter       chicken β-actin promoter: No description available
   7135..7514    -  enhancer       CMV enhancer: human cytomegalovirus immediate early enhancer
   7792..7810    -  promoter       T3 promoter: promoter for bacteriophage T3 RNA polymerase
   7855..7871    -  protein_bind   lac operator: The lac repressor binds to the lac operator to inhibit transcription in E. coli. This inhibition can be relieved by adding lactose or isopropyl-β-D-thiogalactopyranoside (IPTG). lac repressor encoded by lacI
   7879..7909    -  promoter       lac promoter: promoter for the E. coli lac operon
   7924..7945    -  protein_bind   CAP binding site: CAP binding activates transcription in the presence of cAMP. E. coli catabolite activator protein
   7958..8050    -  CDS            lacI (fragment): lac repressor; lacI; The lac repressor binds to the lac operator to inhibit transcription in E. coli. This inhibition can be relieved by adding lactose or isopropyl-β-D-thiogalactopyranoside (IPTG).
   8233..8821    -  rep_origin     ori: high-copy-number ColE1/pMB1/pBR322/pUC origin of replication
   8992..9852    -  CDS            AmpR: β-lactamase; bla; confers resistance to ampicillin, carbenicillin, and related antibiotics
   9853..9957    -  promoter       AmpR promoter: bla
>Addgene plasmid #145811 | pAID5.2-C | addgene full sequence | sequence record 298735 | Addgene NGS Result
CCACCTAAATTGTAAGCGTTAATATTTTGTTAAAATTCGCGTTAAATTTTTGTTAAATCAGCTCATTTTT
TAACCAATAGGCCGAAATCGGCAAAATCCCTTATAAATCAAAAGAATAGACCGAGATAGGGT
[37 nt withheld, positions 133-169]
AAAGAACGTGGACTCCAACGTCAAAGG
[49 nt withheld, positions 197-245]
T
[91 nt withheld, positions 247-337]
G
[52 nt withheld, positions 339-390]
NGGCGGGTGTGGT
[59 nt withheld, positions 404-462]
CCCATTCGCCATTCAGGCTGCGCAACTGTTGGGAAGGGCGATCGGTGCGGGCCTCTTCGCTATTACGCCA
GCTGGCGAAAGGGGGATGTGCTGCAAGGCGATTAAGTTGGGTAACGCCAGGGTTTTCCCAGTCACGACGT
TGTAAAACGACGGCCAGTGAGCGCGCGTAATACGACTCACTATAGGGCGAATTGGGTACCGGCATATGGT
TCTTGACAGAGGTGTAAAAAGTACTCAAAAATTTTACTCAAGTGAAAGTACAAGTACTTAGGGAAAATTT
TACTCAATTAAAAGTAAAAGTATCTGGCTAGAATCTTACTTGAGTAAAAGTAAAAAAGTACTCCATTAAA
ATTGTACTTGAGTATTAAGGAAGTAAAAGTAAAAGCAAGAAAGATCTTAGTGAACCTCTTCGAGGGACCT
AATAACTTCGTATAGCATACATTATACGAAGTTATATTAAGGGTTCCGGATCTCGACCAGCTTCTGATGG
AATTAGAACTTGGCAAAACAATACTGAGAATGAAGTGTATGTGGAACAGAGGCTGCTGATCTCGTTCTTC
AGGCTATGAAACTGACACATTTGGAAACCACAGTACTTAGAACCACAAAGTGGGAATCAAGAGAAAAACA
ATGATCCCACGAGAGATCTATAGATCTATAGATCATGAGTGGGAGGAATGAGCTGGCCCTTAATTTGGTT
TTGCTTGTTTAAATTATGATATCCAACTATGAAACATTATCATAAAGCAATAGTAAAGAGCCTTCAGTAA
AGAGCAGGCATTTATCTAATCCCACCCCACCCCCACCCCCGTAGCTCCAATCCTTCCATTCAAAATGTAG
GTACTCTGTTCTCACCCTTCTTAACAAAGTATGACAGGAAAAACTTCCATTTTAGTGGACATCTTTATTG
TTTAATAGATCATCAATTTCTGCATCCCGGGGATCTGATATCATCGATGCATGGGGTCGTGCGCTCCTTT
CGGTCGGGCGCTGCGGGTCGTGGGGCGGGCGTCAGGCACCGGGCTTGCGGGTCATGCACCAGGTGCGCGG
TCCTTCGGGCACCTCGACGTCGGCGGTGACGGTGAAGCCGAGCCGCTCGTAGAAGGGGAGGTTGTGGGGC
GCGGAGGTCTCCAGGAAGGCGGGCACCCCGGCGCGCTCGGCCGCCTCCACTCCGGGGAGCACGACGGCGC
TGCCCAGACCCTTGCCCTGGTGGTCGGGCGAGACGCCGACGGTGGCCAGGAACCACGCGGGCTCCTTGGG
CCGGTGCGGCGCCAGGAGGCCTTCCATCTGTTGCTGCGCGGCCAGCCGGGAACCGCTCAACTCGGCCATG
CGCGGGCCGATCTCGGCGAACACCGCCCCCGCTTCGACGCTCTCCGGCGTGGTCCAGACCGCCACCGCGG
CGCCGTCGTCCGCGACCCACACCTTGCCGATGTCGAGCCCGACGCGCGTGAGGAAGAGTTCTTGCAGCTC
GGTGACCCGCTCGATGTGGCGGTCCGGATCGACGGTGTGGCGCGTGGCGGGGTAGTCGGCGAACGCGGCG
GCGAGGGTGCGTACGGCCCTGGGGACGTCGTCGCGGGTGGCGAGGCGCACCGTGGGCTTGTACTCGGTCA
TGGTAAGCTTCAGCTGCTCGAGATCTAGATGGATGCAGGTCGAAAGGCCCGGAGATGAGGAAGAGGAGAA
CAGCGCGGCAGACGTGCGCTTTTGAAGCGTGCAGAATGCCGGGCCTCCGGAGGACCTTCGGGCGCCCGCC
CCGCCCCTGAGCCCGCCCCTGAGCCCGCCCCCGGACCCACCCCTTCCCAGCCTCTGAGCCCAGAAAGCGA
AGGAGCAAAGCTGCTATTGGCCGCTGCCCCAAAGGCCTACCCGCTTCCATTGCTCAGCGGTGCTGTCCAT
CTGCACGAGACTAGTGAGACGTGCTACTTCCATTTGTCACGTCCTGCACGACGCGAGCTGCGGGGCGGGG
GGGAACTTCCTGACTAGGGGAGGAGTAGAAGGTGGCGCGAAGGGGCCACCAAAGAACGGAGTCGGTTGGC
GCCTACCGGTGGATGTGGAATGTGTGCGAGGCCAGAGGCCACTTGTGTAGCGCCAAGTGCCCAGCGGGGC
TGCTAAAGCGCATGCTCCAGACTGCCTTGGGAAAAGCGCCTCCCCTACCCGGTAGAATTTCGAGGTCGAG
ATCCTAAGCTTGGCTGGACGTAAACTCCTCTTCAGACCTAATAACTTCGTATAGCATACATTATACGAAG
TTATATTAAGGGTTATTGAATATGATCGCTTAAGATACATTGATGAGTTTGGACAAACCACAACTAGAAT
GCAGTGAAAAAAATGCTTTATTTGTGAAATTTGTGATGCTATTGCTTTATTTGTAACCATTATAAGCTGC
AATAAACAAGTTAACAACAACAATTGCATTCATTTTATGTTTCAGGTTCAGGGGGAGGTGTGGGAGGTTT
TTTAAAGCAAGTAAAACCTCTACAAATGTGGTATGGCTGATTATGATCAGTTATCTAGATTACTTGTACA
GCTCGTCCATGCCGAGAGTGATCCCGGCGGCGGTCACGAACTCCAGCAGGACCATGTGATCGCGCTTCTC
GTTGGGGTCTTTGCTCAGGGCGGACTGGGTGCTCAGGTAGTGGTTGTCGGGCAGCAGCACGGGGCCGTCG
CCGATGGGGGTGTTCTGCTGGTAGTGGTCGGCGAGCTGCACGCTGCCGTCCTCGATGTTGTGGCGGATCT
TGAAGTTCACCTTGATGCCGTTCTTCTGCTTGTCGGCCATGATATAGACGTTGTGGCTGTTGTAGTTGTA
CTCCAGCTTGTGCCCCAGGATGTTGCCGTCCTCCTTGAAGTCGATGCCCTTCAGCTCGATGCGGTTCACC
AGGGTGTCGCCCTCGAACTTCACCTCGGCGCGGGTCTTGTAGTTGCCGTCGTCCTTGAAGAAGATGGTGC
GCTCCTGGACGTAGCCTTCGGGCATGGCGGACTTGAAGAAGTCGTGCTGCTTCATGTGGTCGGGGTAGCG
GCTGAAGCACTGCACGCCGTAGGTCAGGGTGGTCACGAGGGTGGGCCAGGGCACGGGCAGCTTGCCGGTG
GTGCAGATGAACTTCAGGGTCAGCTTGCCGTAGGTGGCATCGCCCTCGCCCTCGCCGGACACGCTGAACT
TGTGGCCGTTTACGTCGCCGTCCAGCTCGACCAGGATGGGCACCACCCCGGTGAACAGCTCCTCGCCCTT
GCTCACCATGCTAGCTTTATACATCCTCAAATCGATTTTCCTCAAGTACGGTGCTCCGTCCATTGATACC
TTCACGAACGCCGCCGCCTCCGGGCCACCGCTTGATTTTTGGCAGGAAACCATCACGTTCTTCCGGTATG
ATCTCACCGGTGGCCATCCCACAACTTGTGCCTTGGCCGGAGGTTTGGCTGGATCTTTAGGACAAGCACT
CTTCTCCTTGGCGCCTGCACCGGATCCCGGGCCCGCGGTACCGTCGACTGCAGAATTCGAAGCTTGAGCT
CGAGATCTAGGTCCAGGGTTCTCCTCCACGTCTCCAGCCTGCTTCAGCAGGCTGAAGTTAGTAGCTCCGC
TTCCTGATCTCAGAATCTTCACAAAGTTGGGAGCATCATCTCTTGCCCCTGCGGTGGTCCGATACACATA
CAGTTTCTCCACCTTTGGCAGGTCGCCATGATTTTCCTCCATTTCGTTAGACCCGTCCCGCTCATTAATG
ACTTCCACGTTCAGCATAGGCATTTTACTAGCCAGGACCTGACAGCCCTTCAGAGTCACATTGCAACTAG
ACATCCACAGGCTCCTCATTGTCTCGTATCTGGCAAAGTTTCCCAGCAGAGCGGCATCCCCGAAAGGGCT
GTCCCGGATTTCCAGTTTTCGCAGATTCTTACACCCGTTCATCACGTGCATCATGCCCTTATCGGAGTCT
CCGGCAAATGCAATGCTCAGCATCTCCAGCTGCTTAGCATACTTGCCGATGTACATGAACACTTTGTCTG
TCAGCAGGCCGGAAATGCTCAGCCTCTGGAGTCCCTTGCACTCTCTCACGATAGCTCCAAACCCTTCATC
CAGTGGCTGGGATGTGACCACGTCGGGTTTGCCTGGTTCCAGAATACACAGCCGAAATCGGGTGAAATTA
GGGCAGTTCTTGGCGACGGTCACCAGTGCAGCATTAGTCATCTGATGACAGAAATACAGCAGGCTGTTCA
GCTTTGGGCATCCCAGTGAGACTGCCACCAGGCCTTCCTCAGTGACAGCACTATATCCGGCCACGTAAAA
ATCAGATGGGAACACTCTCAGCTCCTGGAGGTCCTTGCAGGAGCTGGCGACCACCTGGAGCCCCTTATCG
GAAATACAGTCCAGCACCCACAGTCGCTGGAGTTTCACGCAGCGTGAGATCATCTTTGTCAGATCACTGG
CGTCCAGGGTTGGTGCATAGCTCAGGTTCAGGCCTGTCAGCTGTGCACACAGAGGGTAGATAAAGCTCAG
GCACACGGGTGAAGCATCCCAGAATCCTGACAGACTCCTCAGCATTTTACACTTCTCCAGGGCAGAAGTC
AGTTTAAAGTAGGATTCTGTCTGGAAATCGTCTGTCAGATTGCCGGTTCCCAGATCCTCCAGGTTAGGGG
TTCTCAGCAGAATCTTAGCCAGAGTGTCCACGCTCACGCTCCGGTTCAGCCGCAGAGACCTCAGGTTGGG
GCTTCTTGAGACCAGCCGCTCCAGGGACCCAGCATTCACTTCGCCTTTGATGCAGGCAAAGTTCAGGGAC
ACCAGGCTGGTACATGAGTCTGGGAAGCAAGACAGCCATCTGGGGCCTCTATCCTCCACTTCATTCTCCT
GGAGGTCCAGCTCCCGCAGCAGCTTACAGTGGGAGGCCACGGCTGCCAGTCCATCGGTGCTGAAGCCTTC
GCAAGAAATCAGCACCAGTGCGCGAAACCTAGGGAAGCTCCGAGCCAGCAGCTCCAGACTTTCGTCAGAG
ACCACCATTCGCTTCATGCGCAGTTCCTCCAGTCCATGACAGCCGCGAGCGGCTGCCTCGATCCAAGGGC
CGGCGTATCCTCCCCAATCAGGGGGCACCAGGTTAAAGTCGGCGAAGTGGGGTTTCCCCTTGACGGTCAG
TGCGCGCACATTTGGAAACCTAGCGGCGACCCTGCCTGCTCTCACAGCATAGCAGTTGCCGACGAACACT
CCTCTCCGGCTCAGGCGTTCGATCTCGTACCACACTTTGCAGACCAGGCTCACTGTGTTTCTATCTCTCT
GTGCAGGCAGGAAGCTAAAAATGTGTTCGACGACCTCTTCAGGAAAGTATGTCATGGTGGCAGCGCTTCG
AGGAATTCTTTGCCAAAATGATGAGACAGCACAATAACCAGCACGTTGCCCAGGAGCTGTAGGAAAAAGA
AGAAGGCATGAACATGGTTAGCAGAGGCTCTAGAGCCGCCGGTCACACGCCAGAAGCCGAACCCCGCCCT
GCCCCGTCCCCCCCGAAGGCAGCCGTCCCCCCGCGGACAGCCCCGAGGCTGGAGAGGGAGAAGGGGACGG
CGGCGCGGCGACGCACGAAGGCCCTCCCCGCCCATTTCCTTCCTGCCGGCGCCGCACCGCTTCGCCCCGC
GCCCGCTAGAGGGGGTGCGGCGGCGCCTCCCAGATTTCGGCTCCGCACAGATTTGGGACAAAGGAAGTCC
CTGCGCCCTCTCGCACGATTACCATAAAAGGCAATGGCTGCGGCTCGCCGCGCCTCGACAGCCGCCGGCG
CTCCGGGGGCCGCCGCGCCCCTCCCCCGAGCCCYCCCCGGCCCGAGGCGGCCCCGCCCCGCCCGGCACCC
CCACCTGCCGCCACCCCCCGCCCGGCACGGCGAGCCCCGCGCCACGCCCCGTACGGAGCCCCGCACCCGA
AGCCGGGCCGTGCTCAGCAACTCGGGGAGGGGGGTGCAGGGGGGGTTGCAGCCCGACCGACGCGCCCACA
CCCCCTGCTCACCCCCCCACGCACACACCCCGCACGCAGCCTTTGTTCCCCTCGCAGCCCCCCCCGCACC
GCGGGGCACCGCCCCCGGCCGCGCTCCCCTCGCGCACACTGCGGAGCGCACAAAGCCCCGCGCCGCGCCC
GCAGCGCTCACAGCCGCCGGGCAGCGCGGAGCCGCACGCGGCGCTCCCCACGCACACACACACGCACGCA
CCCCCCGAGCCGCTCCCCCCGCACAAAGGGCCCTCCCGGAGCCCCTCAAGGCTTTCACGCAGCCACAGAA
AAGAAACAAGCCGTCATTAAACCAAGCGCTAATTACAGCCCGGAGGAGAAGGGCCGTCCCGCCCGCTCAC
CTGTGGGAGTAACGCGGTCAGTCAGAGCCGGGGCGGGCGGCGCGAGGCGGCGGCGGAGCGGGGCACGGGG
CGAAGGCAGCGCGCAGCGACTCCCGCCCGCCGCGCGCTTCGCTTTTTATAGGGCCGCCGCCGCCGCCGCC
TCGCCATAAAAGGAAACTTTCGGAGCGCGCCGCTCTGATTGGCTGCCGCCGCACCTCTCCGCCTCSCCCC
SCCCCSCCCCYCSCCCCSCCCCSCCCCSCCYGGCGCGCGCCCCCCCCCCCCCCCCGCCCCCATCGCTGCA
CAAAATAATTAAAAAATAAATAAATACAAAATTGGGGGTGGGGAGGGGGGGGAGATGGGGAGAGTGAAGC
AGAACGTGGGGCTCACCTCGACCATGGTAATAGCGATGACTAATACGTAGATGTACTGCCAAGTAGGAAA
GTCCCATAAGGTCATGTACTGGGCATAATGCCAGGCGGGCCATTTACCGTCATTGACGTCAATAGGGGGC
GTACTTGGCATATGATACACTTGATGTACTGCCAAGTGGGCAGTTTACCGTAAATACTCCACCCATTGAC
GTCAATGGAAAGTCCCTATTGGCGTTACTATGGGAACATACGTCATTATTGACGTCAATGGGCGGGGGTC
GTTGGGCGGTCAGCCAGGCGGGCCATTTACCGTAAGTTATGTAACGCGGAACTCCATATATGGGCTATGA
ACTAATGACCCCGTAATTGATTACTATTAATAACTAGTCAATAATCAATGTCGAGCATGCATCTAGAGGG
CCCAAGTGATCTCCAAAAAATAAGTACTTTTTGACTGTAAATAAAATTGTAAGGAGTAAAAAGTACTTTT
TTTTCTAAAAAAATGTAATTAAGTAAAAGTAAAAGTATTGATTTTTAATTGTACTCAAGTAAAGTAAAAA
TCCCCAAAAATAATACTTAAGTACAGTAATCAAGTAAAATTACTCAAGTACTTTACACCTCTGGTTCTTG
ACCCCCTACCTTCAGCAAGCCCAGCAGATCCGAGCTCCAGCTTTTGTTCCCTTTAGTGAGGGTTAATTGC
GCGCTTGGCGTAATCATGGTCATAGCTGTTTCCTGTGTGAAATTGTTATCCGCTCACAATTCCACACAAC
ATACGAGCCGGAAGCATAAAGTGTAAAGCCTGGGGTGCCTAATGAGTGAGCTAACTCACATTAATTGCGT
TGCGCTCACTGCCCGCTTTCCAGTCGGGAAACCTGTCGTGCCAGCTGCATTAATGAATCGGCCAACGCGC
GGGGAGAGGCGGTTTGCGTATTGGGCGCTCTTCCGCTTCCTCGCTCACTGACTCGCTGCGCTCGGTCGTT
CGGCTGCGGCGAGCGGTATCAGCTCACTCAAAGGCGGTAATACGGTTATCCACAGAATCAGGGGATAACG
CAGGAAAGAACATGTGAGCAAAAGGCCAGCAAAAGGCCAGGAACCGTAAAAAGGCCGCGTTGCTGGCGTT
TTTCCATAGGCTCCGCCCCCCTGACGAGCATCACAAAAATCGACGCTCAAGTCAGAGGTGGCGAAACCCG
ACAGGACTATAAAGATACCAGGCGTTTCCCCCTGGAAGCTCCCTCGTGCGCTCTCCTGTTCCGACCCTGC
CGCTTACCGGATACCTGTCCGCCTTTCTCCCTTCGGGAAGCGTGGCGCTTTCTCATAGCTCACGCTGTAG
GTATCTCAGTTCGGTGTAGGTCGTTCGCTCCAAGCTGGGCTGTGTGCACGAACCCCCCGTTCAGCCCGAC
CGCTGCGCCTTATCCGGTAACTATCGTCTTGAGTCCAACCCGGTAAGACACGACTTATCGCCACTGGCAG
CAGCCACTGGTAACAGGATTAGCAGAGCGAGGTATGTAGGCGGTGCTACAGAGTTCTTGAAGTGGTGGCC
TAACTACGGCTACACTAGAAGAACAGTATTTGGTATCTGCGCTCTGCTGAAGCCAGTTACCTTCGGAAAA
AGAGTTGGTAGCTCTTGATCCGGCAAACAAACCACCGCTGGTAGCGGTGGTTTTTTTGTTTGCAAGCAGC
AGATTACGCGCAGAAAAAAAGGATCTCAAGAAGATCCTTTGATCTTTTCTACGGGGTCTGACGCTCAGTG
GAACGAAAACTCACGTTAAGGGATTTTGGTCATGAGATTATCAAAAAGGATCTTCACCTAGATCCTTTTA
AATTAAAAATGAAGTTTTAAATCAATCTAAAGTATATATGAGTAAACTTGGTCTGACAGTTACCAATGCT
TAATCAGTGAGGCACCTATCTCAGCGATCTGTCTATTTCGTTCATCCATAGTTGCCTGACTCCCCGTCGT
GTAGATAACTACGATACGGGAGGGCTTACCATCTGGCCCCAGTGCTGCAATGATACCGCGAGACCCACGC
TCACCGGCTCCAGATTTATCAGCAATAAACCAGCCAGCCGGAAGGGCCGAGCGCAGAAGTGGTCCTGCAA
CTTTATCCGCCTCCATCCAGTCTATTAATTGTTGCCGGGAAGCTAGAGTAAGTAGTTCGCCAGTTAATAG
TTTGCGCAACGTTGTTGCCATTGCTACAGGCATCGTGGTGTCACGCTCGTCGTTTGGTATGGCTTCATTC
AGCTCCGGTTCCCAACGATCAAGGCGAGTTACATGATCCCCCATGTTGTGCAAAAAAGCGGTTAGCTCCT
TCGGTCCTCCGATCGTTGTCAGAAGTAAGTTGGCCGCAGTGTTATCACTCATGGTTATGGCAGCACTGCA
TAATTCTCTTACTGTCATGCCATCCGTAAGATGCTTTTCTGTGACTGGTGAGTACTCAACCAAGTCATTC
TGAGAATAGTGTATGCGGCGACCGAGTTGCTCTTGCCCGGCGTCAATACGGGATAATACCGCGCCACATA
GCAGAACTTTAAAAGTGCTCATCATTGGAAAACGTTCTTCGGGGCGAAAACTCTCAAGGATCTTACCGCT
GTTGAGATCCAGTTCGATGTAACCCACTCGTGCACCCAACTGATCTTCAGCATCTTTTACTTTCACCAGC
GTTTCTGGGTGAGCAAAAACAGGAAGGCAAAATGCCGCAAAAAAGGGAATAAGGGCGACACGGAAATGTT
GAATACTCATACTCTTCCTTTTTCAATATTATTGAAGCATTTATCAGGGTTATTGTCTCATGAGCGGATA
CATATTTGAATGTATTTAGAAAAATAAACAAATAGGGGTTCCGCGCACATTTCCCCGAAAAGTG
